>Addgene plasmid #60487 | pBAM1 | addgene full sequence | sequence record 275372 | Addgene NGS Result
CCATGTCAGCCGTTAAGTGTTCCTGTGTCACTCAAAATTGCTTTGAGAGGCTCTAAGGGCTTCTCAGTGC
GTTACATCCCTGGCTTGTTGTCCACAACCGTTAAACCTTAAAGGCTTTAAAAGCCTTATATATTCTTTTT
TTTCTTATAAAACTTAAAACCTTAGAGGCTATTTAAGTTGCTGATTTATATTAATTTTATTGTTCAAACA
TGAGAGCTTAGTACGTGAAACATGAGAGCTTAGTACGTTAGCCATGAGAGCTTAGTACGTTAGCCATGAG
GGTTTAGTTCGTTAAACATGAGAGCTTAGTACGTTAAACATGAGAGCTTAGTACGTGAAACATGAGAGCT
TAGTACGTACTATCAACAGGTTGAACTGCTGATCTTCAGATCGGCGCGCCGGCCGGCCTACGGCCAGCCT
CGCAGAGCAGGATTCCCGTTGAGCACCGCCAGGTGCGAATAAGGGACAGTGAAGAAGGAACACCCGCTCG
CGGGTGGGCCTACTTCACCTATCCTGCCCGGCTGACGCCGTTGGATACACCAAGGAAAGTCTACACGAAC
CCTTTGGCAAAATCCTGTATATCGTGCGAAAAAGGATGGATATACCGAAAAAATCGCTATAATGACCCCG
AAGCAGGGTTATGCAGCGGAAAAGGACAAGGGTCGTCCAAAAAAAAAGGCTCCAAAAGGAGCCTTTAATT
GTATCGGTTTACCAATGTTTAATCAGGCTCGCGCCAATTTCCGCAATCTGACGGTTACGTTCATCCATCG
TCGCCTGGCTGCCGGTGGTATAAATCACCACAATACGGCTCGGTTTACCATCCGGGCCCAGCGCCGCAAT
AATGCCACGGCTGCCACGTTCGCCCGCACCGCTTTTATCCGCAATAAACCAGCCAGCCGGCAGCGCGCTA
CGCAGCAGCGGACCCGCCACTTTATCCGCTTCCATCCAATCAATCAGTTGCTGGCGGCTTGCCAGGGTCA
GCAGCTCACCCGTCAGCAGTTTACGCAGGGTGGTCGCCATTGCTGCCGGCATGGTGGTATCACGTTCATC
GTTCGGAATCGCTTCGTTCAGTTCCGGTTCCCAACGATCCAGACGGGTCACATGATCGCCCATGTTATGC
AGAAACGCGGTCAGTTCTTTCGGACCGCCAATGGTCGTCAGCAGCAGGTTCGCCGCGGTGTTATCGCTCA
TGGTAATCGCCGCGCTGCACAGTTCACGCACGGTCATGCCATCGGTCAGATGTTTTTCGGTCACCGGGCT
ATATTCCACCAGATCGTTCTGGCTATAATGAATACGACGGCCCAGTTGTTCCTGGCCCGCATCCACACGG
CTCAGAACCGCACCGCACAGCAGCACTTTAAAGGTGCTCATCATCGGAAAACGTTCTTCCGGACGAAAAG
ATTCCAGAATTTTGCCGCTGTTCAGATCCAGTTCAATATAGCCCACGCGCGCACCCAGTTGATCTTCCGC
ATCTTTCACTTTCACCAGGGTTTCCGGATGCGCAAACACCGGCAGGCAAAACGCCGCAAAAAACGGAATC
AGCGCCACACGAAAATGCTGAATGCTCATACTCTTCCTTTTTCAATATTATTGAAGCATTTATCAGGGTT
ATTGTCTCATGAGCGGATACATATTTGAATGTATTTAGAAAAATAAACAAATAGGGGAATTAAAAAAAAG
CCCGCTCATTAGGCGGGCTACTAATTTAAATCGATTAGATTTTAATGCCCTGCGCCATCAGGTCTTTCGC
GGCCAGAAAGCCATCCAGTTTGCTTTGCAGCGCTTCCCAACCTTCCCACAGCGCACCCCAGCTCGCAATG
CCGGTACGTTTGCTATCCATAAAGCCGCCCAGACGCGCAATCGCCATATACGCCCATTGCAGGCTGCCCG
CTTTTTCTTTGCGTTTGCGTTTGCCTTTATCCAGATAGCCCAGCAGTTGGCATTCATCCGGGGTCAGCAC
GGTTTCCGCGCTCTGGCTTTCAACGTGTTCCGCTTCTTTCAGCAGGCCCTGCGCACGCAGTGCTTGCGGC
GGAGTAAAAGATTCACGCAGTTGCAGCAGACGCACCGCCACAAAGCTCAGAATGCTCACCATACGTTCCA
GGTTATCCGGTTCTTCCATACGCTGACGTTCCGCACCCGCACCCGTTTTCCACGCTTTGTGAAATTCTTC
AATGCGCCAACGATGGGTATAAATATCAATCACACGCAGCGCTTGGGCCAGACTTTCCACCGGCTCGCTG
GTCAGCAGCAGCCATTTCAGCGGGGTTTCGCCTTTCGGCGGATTAATTTCTTCGGCCAGCACCGCGTTCA
GGGTAATGTTGCCCTGTTTCAGGGTAATACGGCCGCTACGCAGGCTCAGGCTCGCTTTACGCGCCGGACG
GTTTTTACGTTTGCCACGTTTATCCACCACGCCTTTCTGCGGAATGCTAATCTGATAGCCGCCCAGTTCC
GGCTGGTTTTTCAGGTGATCATACAGATACAGGCCGCTTTCCACATCTTTACGCGGATGTTTGCTACGCA
CCACAAAACGTTCGTTATGGGCCAGTTTATCTTGCAGATACGCATGAATATCCGCTTCACGATCGCACAC
CGCAATCACGTTGCTCATCATGCTGCCCATTCTCAGACGCGAAGTTGCAGCAGCGGCCAGCCATTTGCCG
CTTTCTTTTTCATCCGCATCCGCCGGATCATCCGGACGCATCCACCATTCTTGATGCAGCAGGCCCACGG
TACGAAAGGTGGTCGCTTCCAGCAGCAGCACGCTATGCACCCACCAACCACGGCTTTTATCCTGAATGCT
ACCCAGTTTGCCCAGTTCTTCCGCCACCTGATGACGATAGCTCAGAGAGGTGGTATCTTCAATTGCCAGC
AGTTCCGGAAATTCCTGGGCCAGTTTCACGGTCTGCATGGCACCCGCTTTACGAATCGCTTCCGCGCTCA
CGTTCGGATTACGAATAAAACGATACGCGCCTTCCTGCATGGCTTTGCTGCCTTCGCTGCTAATGGTAAT
GCTTTTGCCGCTATATTTGGCCAGTTGCGCCGCAACATTCACCAGACGCGCGGTACGACGCGGATCACCC
AGCGCAGCACTAGAAAACACGCTTTTCGCCCAATCCGCCGCACGATGCAGTGCACTGGTAATCATGAACG
TTACCATGTTAGGAGGTCACATGGAACATCAGATTCTGGAAAACGGGAAAGGTTCCGTTCAGGACGCTAC
TTGTGTAGTTTAAACCAGCTGTCTCTTATACACATCTGACGTCTTGTGTCTCAAAATCTCTGATGTTACA
TTGCACAAGATAAAAATATATCATCATGAACAATAAAACTGTCTGCTTACATAAACAGTAATACAAGGGG
TGTTATGAGCCATATTCAGCGTGAAACGAGCTGTAGCCGTCCGCGTCTGAACAGCAACATGGATGCGGAT
CTGTATGGCTATAAATGGGCGCGTGATAACGTGGGTCAGAGCGGCGCGACCATTTATCGTCTGTATGGCA
AACCGGATGCGCCGGAACTGTTTCTGAAACATGGCAAAGGCAGCGTGGCGAACGATGTGACCGATGAAAT
GGTGCGTCTGAACTGGCTGACCGAATTTATGCCGCTGCCGACCATTAAACATTTTATTCGCACCCCGGAT
GATGCGTGGCTGCTGACCACCGCGATTCCGGGCAAAACCGCGTTTCAGGTGCTGGAAGAATATCCGGATA
GCGGCGAAAACATTGTGGATGCGCTGGCCGTGTTTCTGCGTCGTCTGCATAGCATTCCGGTGTGCAACTG
CCCGTTTAACAGCGATCGTGTGTTTCGTCTGGCCCAGGCGCAGAGCCGTATGAACAACGGCCTGGTGGAT
GCGAGCGATTTTGATGATGAACGTAACGGCTGGCCGGTGGAACAGGTGTGGAAAGAAATGCATAAACTGC
TGCCGTTTAGCCCGGATAGCGTGGTGACCCACGGCGATTTTAGCCTGGATAACCTGATTTTCGATGAAGG
CAAACTGATTGGCTGCATTGATGTGGGCCGTGTGGGCATTGCGGATCGTTATCAGGATCTGGCCATTCTG
TGGAACTGCCTGGGCGAATTTAGCCCGAGCCTGCAAAAACGTCTGTTTCAGAAATATGGCATTGATAATC
CGGATATGAACAAACTGCAATTTCATCTGATGCTGGATGAATTTTTCTAATAATTAATTGGGGACCCTAG
AGGTCCCCTTTTTTATTTTAAAAATTTTTTCACAAAACGGTTTACAAGCATAACTAGTGCGGCCGCAAGC
TTGCATGCCTGCAGGTCGACTCTAGAGGATCCCCGGGTACCGAGCTCGAATTCGCGCGGCCGCGGCCTAG
GCGGCCTTAATTAAAGATGTGTATAAGAGACAGCTGGGCGCGCC
Features (pLannotate 1.2.2; 10 found; start..end, strand, type, name):
      4..392     -  rep_origin     R6K γ ori: γ replication origin from E. coli plasmid R6K; requires the R6K initiator protein pi for replication
    411..519     -  oriT           oriT: incP origin of transfer
    666..705     -  terminator     fd terminator: central terminator from bacteriophage fd (Otsuka and Kunisawa, 1982)
    712..1569    -  CDS            bla: BLAT_ECOLX - Experimental evidence at protein level: Swiss-Prot protein existence level 1. TEM-type are the most prevalent beta-lactamases in enterobacteria; they hydrolyze the beta-lactam bond in susceptible beta-lactam antibiotics, thus conferring resistance to penicillins and cephalosporins. TEM-3 and TEM-4 are capable of hydrolyzing cefotaxime and ceftazidime. TEM-5 is capable of hydrolyzing ceftazidime. TEM-6 is capable of hydrolyzing ceftazidime and aztreonam. TEM-8/CAZ-2, TEM- 16/CAZ-7 and TEM-24/CAZ-6 are markedly active against ceftazidime. IRT- 4 shows resistance to beta-lactamase in
   1570..1661    -  promoter       AmpR promoter: bla
   1718..3145    -  CDS            Tn5 transposase: transposase from the bacterial Tn5 transposon (Reznikoff, 1993)
   3239..3257    +  misc_feature   Tn5 ME: hyperactive mosaic end for Tn5 transposase recognition (Reznikoff et al., 2004)
   3365..4177    +  CDS            aphA1: KKA1_ECOLX - Also known as nptI. Protein inferred from homology: Swiss-Prot protein existence level 3. Resistance to kanamycin and structurally-related aminoglycosides, including amikacin. From Escherichia coli.
   4267..4323    -  misc_feature   MCS: pUC18/19 multiple cloning site
   4355..4373    -  misc_feature   Tn5 ME: hyperactive mosaic end for Tn5 transposase recognition (Reznikoff et al., 2004)
