[The description below was written by a language model from this plasmid's Addgene catalogue record and pLannotate feature annotations shown in this document.]
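Description:
pBAM1 is a 4,384 bp, fully synthetic, modular mini-Tn5 delivery vector supplied as an empty backbone for synthetic biology work in bacteria. It replicates from the R6K γ origin, which functions only when the R6K initiator protein π is supplied in trans. The plasmid is therefore maintained at low copy in pir-expressing E. coli strains and behaves as a suicide vector in recipients lacking π. An incP origin of transfer allows it to be mobilised by conjugation into target bacteria when transfer functions are provided by a helper. Selection in the propagation host relies on two markers: a TEM-type β-lactamase (bla) driven by its own AmpR promoter and followed by the phage fd terminator, and an aphA1 (nptI) kanamycin resistance gene.

The two markers sit in different functional compartments. The Tn5 transposase gene and bla lie on the plasmid frame, outside the mobile element. The mini-transposon itself is bounded by two hyperactive mosaic ends recognised by the transposase, and it contains the kanamycin resistance gene plus a pUC18/19-type multiple cloning site for restriction-based insertion of cargo. After transfer into a non-permissive host, transposase expressed from the non-replicating plasmid moves the mosaic-end-flanked segment into the genome. Because the transposase gene is left behind and lost with the plasmid, the insertions should be stable. Kanamycin-resistant, ampicillin-sensitive clones would indicate genuine transposition rather than integration of the whole plasmid.

According to the record, the vector is used either to generate random insertional mutagenesis libraries or to place heterologous DNA cloned in the MCS into a target genome. The promoter driving the transposase is not annotated in the feature table.
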