Addgene plasmid #60487: pBAM1
Purpose: (Empty Backbone) This plasmids is a modular mini-Tn5 vector that could be used to generate random mutagenesis libraries or to insert heterologous DNA into a target genome
Depositing lab: Víctor de Lorenzo. Depositing organization: Centro Nacional de Biotecnologia (CNB). Publication: pBAM1: an all-synthetic genetic tool for analysis and construction of complex bacterial phenotypes. Martinez-Garcia E, Calles B, Arevalo-Rodriguez M, de Lorenzo V. BMC Microbiol. 2011 Feb 22;11:38. doi: 10.1186/1471-2180-11-38. PubMed 21342504.
Backbone
  Vector backbone: pBAM1
  Backbone size (bp): 4384
  Vector type: Synthetic Biology
Growth in bacteria
  Bacterial resistance: Ampicillin and Kanamycin, 100 & 50 μg/mL
  Growth temperature: 37°C
  Growth strain: Pir1
  Growth instructions: Please test 2-3 colonies before storing a glycerol stock.
  Copy number: Low Copy
Gene/Insert
  Cloning method: Restriction Enzyme
Terms and licenses: Academic/Nonprofit Terms; Industry Terms: Not Available to Industry
How to cite: pBAM1 was a gift from Víctor de Lorenzo (Addgene plasmid # 60487 ; http://n2t.net/addgene:60487 ; RRID:Addgene_60487)
