>Addgene plasmid #60487 | pBAM1 | addgene partial sequence | sequence record 98435 | AmpSeq-F 5'-ctcatgagcggatacatatttgaa-3'
AAAATAAACAAATAGGGGAATTAAAAAAAAGCCCGCTCATTAGGCGGGCTACTAATTTAAATCGATTAGA
TTTTAATGCCCTGCGCCATCAGGTCTTTCGCGGCCAGAAAGCCATCCAGTTTGCTTTGCAGCGCTTCCCA
ACCTTCCCACAGCGCACCCCAGCTCGCAATGCCGGTACGTTTGCTATCCATAAAGCCGCCCAGACGCGCA
ATCGCCATATACGCCCATTGCAGGCTGCCCGCTTTTTCTTTGCGTTTGCGTTTGCCTTTATCCAGATAGC
CCAGCAGTTGGCATTCATCCGGGGTCAGCACGGTTTCCGCGCTCTGGCTTTCAACGTGTTCCGCTTCTTT
CAGCAGGCCCTGCGCACGCAGTGCTTGCGGCGGAGTAAAAGATTCACGCAGTTGCAGCAGACGCACCGCC
ACAAAGCTCAGAATGCTCACCATACGTTCCAGGTTATCCGGTTCTTCCATACGCTGACGTTCCGCACCCG
CACCCGTTTTCCACGCTTTGTGAAATTCTTCAATGCGCCAACGATGGGTATAAATATCAATCACACGCAG
CGCTTGGGCCAGACTTTCCACCGGCTCGCTGGTCAGCAGCAGCCATTTCAGCGGGGTTTCGCCTTTCGGC
GGATTAATTTCTTCGGCCAGCACCGCGTTCAGGGTAATGTTGCCCTGTTTCAGGGTAATACGGCCGCTAC
GCAGGCTCAGGCTCGCTTTACGCGCCGGACGGTTTTTACGTTTGCCACGTTTATCCACCACGCCTTTCTG
CGGAATGCTAATCTGATAGCCGCCCAGTTCCGGCTGGTTTTTCAGGTGATCATACAGATACAGGCCGCTT
TCCACATCTTTACGCGGATGTTTGCTACGCACCACAAAACGTTCGTTATGGGCCAGTTTATCTTGCAGAT
ACGCATGAATATCCGCTTCACGATCGCACACCGCAATCACGTTGCTCATCATGCTGCCCATTCTCAGACG
CGAAGTTGCAGCAGCGGCCAGCCATTTGCCGCTTTCTTTTTCATCCGCATCCGCCGGATCATCCGGACGC
ATCCACCATTCTTGATGCAGCAGGCCCACGGTACGAAAGGTGGTCGCTTCCAGCAGCAGCACGCTATGCA
CCCACCAACCACGGCTTTTATCCTGAATGCTACCCAGTTTGCCCAGTTCTTCCGCCACCTGATGACGA
