>Addgene plasmid #60487 | pBAM1 | addgene partial sequence | sequence record 98443 | pENTR-R 5'-ATGGCTCATAACACCCCTTG-3'
TGTAAGCAGACAGTTTTATTGTTCATGATGATATATTTTTATCTTGTGCAATGTAACATCAGAGATTTTG
AGACACAAGACGTCAGATGTGTATAAGAGACAGCTGGTTTAAACTACACAAGTAGCGTCCTGAACGGAAC
CTTTCCCGTTTTCCAGAATCTGATGTTCCATGTGACCTCCTAACATGGTAACGTTCATGATTACCAGTGC
ACTGCATCGTGCGGCGGATTGGGCGAAAAGCGTGTTTTCTAGTGCTGCGCTGGGTGATCCGCGTCGTACC
GCGCGTCTGGTGAATGTTGCGGCGCAACTGGCCAAATATAGCGGCAAAAGCATTACCATTAGCAGCGAAG
GCAGCAAAGCCATGCAGGAAGGCGCGTATCGTTTTATTCGTAATCCGAACGTGAGCGCGGAAGCGATTCG
TAAAGCGGGTGCCATGCAGACCGTGAAACTGGCCCAGGAATTTCCGGAACTGCTGGCAATTGAAGATACC
ACCTCTCTGAGCTATCGTCATCAGGTGGCGGAAGAACTGGGCAAACTGGGTAGCATTCAGGATAAAAGCC
GTGGTTGGTGGGTGCATAGCGTGCTGCTGCTGGAAGCGACCACCTTTCGTACCGTGGGCCTGCTGCATCA
AGAATGGTGGATGCGTCCGGATGATCCGGCGGATGCGGATGAAAAAGAAAGCGGCAAATGGCTGGCCGCT
GCTGCAACTTCGCGTCTGAGAATGGGCAGCATGATGAGCAACGTGATTGCGGTGTGCGATCGTGAAGCGG
ATATTCATGCGTATCTGCAAGATAAACTGGCCCATAACGAACGTTTTGTGGTGCGTAGCAAACATCCGCG
TAAAGATGTGGAAAGCGGCCTGTATCTGTATGATCACCTGAAAAACCAGCCGGAACTGGGCGGCTATCAG
ATTAGCATTCCGCAGAAAGGCGTGGTGGATAAACGTGGCAAACGTAAAAACCGTCCGGCGCGTAAAGCGA
GCCTGAGCCTGCGTAGCGGCCGTATTACCCTGAAACAGGGCAACATTACCCTGAACGCGGTGCTGGCCGA
AGAAATTAATCCGCCGAAAGGCGAAACCCC
