>Addgene plasmid #60487 | pBAM1 | addgene partial sequence | sequence record 98454 | pGP704-R 5'-aacaagccagggatgtaacg-3'
TTAGAGCCTCTCAAAGCAATTTTGAGTGACACAGGAACACTTAACGGCTGACATGGGGCGCGCCCAGCTG
TCTCTTATACACATCTTTAATTAAGGCCGCCTAGGCCGCGGCCGCGCGAATTCGAGCTCGGTACCCGGGG
ATCCTCTAGAGTCGACCTGCAGGCATGCAAGCTTGCGGCCGCACTAGTTATGCTTGTAAACCGTTTTGTG
AAAAAATTTTTAAAATAAAAAAGGGGACCTCTAGGGTCCCCAATTAATTATTAGAAAAATTCATCCAGCA
TCAGATGAAATTGCAGTTTGTTCATATCCGGATTATCAATGCCATATTTCTGAAACAGACGTTTTTGCAG
GCTCGGGCTAAATTCGCCCAGGCAGTTCCACAGAATGGCCAGATCCTGATAACGATCCGCAATGCCCACA
CGGCCCACATCAATGCAGCCAATCAGTTTGCCTTCATCGAAAATCAGGTTATCCAGGCTAAAATCGCCGT
GGGTCACCACGCTATCCGGGCTAAACGGCAGCAGTTTATGCATTTCTTTCCACACCTGTTCCACCGGCCA
GCCGTTACGTTCATCATCAAAATCGCTCGCATCCACCAGGCCGTTGTTCATACGGCTCTGCGCCTGGGCC
AGACGAAACACACGATCGCTGTTAAACGGGCAGTTGCACACCGGAATGCTATGCAGACGACGCAGAAACA
CGGCCAGCGCATCCACAATGTTTTCGCCGCTATCCGGATATTCTTCCAGCACCTGAAACGCGGTTTTGCC
CGGAATCGCGGTGGTCAGCAGCCACGCATCATCCGGGGTGCGAATAAAATGTTTAATGGTCGGCAGCGGC
ATAAATTCGGTCAGCCAGTTCAGACGCACCATTTCATCGGTCACATCGTTCGCCACGCTGCCTTTGCCAT
GTTTCAGAAACAGTTCCGGCGCATCCGGTTTGCCATACAGACGATAAATGGTCGCGCCGCTCTGACCCAC
GTTATCACGCGCCCATTTATAGCCATACAGATCCGCATCCATGTTGCTGTTCAGACGCGGACGGCTACAG
CTCGTTTCACGCTGAATATGGCTCATAACACCCCTTGTATTACTGTTTATGTAAGC
